>Addgene plasmid #116891 | pTW051b4 | addgene full sequence | sequence record 236009 | Addgene NGS Result
TTATTTGCCGACTACCTTGGTGATCTCGCCTTTCACGTAGTGGACAAATTCTTCCAACTGATCTGCGCGC
GAGGCCAAGCGATCTTCTTCTTGTCCAAGATAAGCCTGTCTAGCTTCAAGTATGACGGGCTGATACTGGG
CCGGCAGGCGCTCCATTGCCCAGTCGGCAGCGACATCCTTCGGCGCGATTTTGCCGGTTACTGCGCTGTA
CCAAATGCGGGACAACGTAAGCACTACATTTCGCTCATCTCCAGCCCAGTCGGGCGGCGAGTTCCATAGC
GTTAAGGTTTCATTTAGCGCCTCAAATAGATCCTGTTCAGGAACCGGATCAAAGAGTTCCTCCGCCGCTG
GACCTACCAAGGCAACGCTATGTTCTCTTGCTTTTGTCAGCAAGATAGCCAGATCAATGTCGATCGTGGC
TGGCTCGAAGATACCTGCAAGAATGTCATTGCGCTGCCATTCTCCAAATTGCAGTTCGCGCTTAGCTGGA
TAACGCCACGGAATGATGTCGTCGTGCACAACAATGGTGACTTCTACAGCGCGGAGAATCTCGCTCTCTC
CAGGGGAAGCCGAAGTTTCCAAAAGGTCGTTGATCAAAGCTCGCCGCGTTGTTTCATCAAGCCTTACGGT
CACCGTAACCAGCAAATCAATATCACTGTGTGGCTTCAGGCCGCCATCCACTGCGGAGCCGTACAAATGT
ACGGCCAGCAACGTCGGTTCGAGATGGCGCTCGATGACGCCAACTACCTCTGATAGTTGAGTCGATACTT
CGGCGATCACCGCTTCCCTCATACTCTTCCTTTTTCAATATTATTGAAGCATTTATCAGGGTTATTGTCT
CATGAGCGGATACATATTTGAATGTATTTAGAAAAATAGGCCAAATAGGCCGTTGAGATCCTTTTTTTCT
GCGCGTAATCTGCTGCTTGCAAACAAAAAAACCACCGCTACCAGCGGTGGTTTGTTTGCCGGATCAAGAG
CTACCACCTCTTTTTCCGAAGGTAACTGGCTTCAGCAGAGCGCAGATACCAAATACTGTCCTTCTAGTGT
AGCCGTAGTTAGGCCACCACTTCAAGAACTCTGTAGCACCGCCTACATACCTCGCTCTGCTAATCCTGTT
ACCAGTGGCTGCTGCCAGTGGCGATAAGTCGTGTCTTACCGGGTTGGACTCAAGACGATAGTTACCGGAT
AAGGCGCAGCGGTCGGGCTGAACGGGGGGTTCGTGCACACAGCCCAGCTTGGAGCGAACGACCTACACCG
AACTGAGATACCTACAGCGTGAGCTATGAGAAAGCGCCACGCTTCCCGAAGGGAGAAAGGCGGACAGGTA
TCCGGTAAGCGGCAGGGTCGGAACAGGAGAGCGCACGAGGGAGCTTCCAGGGGGAAACGCCTGGTATCTT
TATAGTCCTGTCGGGTTTCGCCACCTCTGACTTGAGCGTCGATTTTTGTGATGCTCGTCAGGGGGGCGGA
GCCTATGGAAAAACGCCAGCAACGCGGCCTTTTTACGGTTCCTGGCCTTTTGCTGGCCTTTTGCTCACAT
GTTCTTTCCTGCGTTATCCCCTGATTCTGTGGATAACCGTATTACAGCCTTTGAGTGAGCTGATACCGCT
CGCCGCAGCCGAACGACCGAGCGCAGCGAGTCAGTGAGCGAGGAAGCGGAAGAGCGCCTGATGCGGTATT
TTCTCCTTACGCATCTGTGCGGTATTTCACACCGCATATGGTGCACTCTCAGTACAATCTGCTCTGATGC
CGCATAGTTAAGCCAGTATACACTCCGCTATCGCTACGTGACTGGGTCATGGCTGCGCCCCGACACCCGC
CAACACCCGCTGACGCGCCCTGACGGGCTTGTCTTCTCCCGGCATCCGCTTACAGACAAGCTGTGACCGT
CTCCGGGAGCTGCATGTGTCAGAGGTTTTCACCGTCATCACCGAAACGCGCGAGGCAGCTGCGGTAAAGC
TCATCAGCGTGGTCGTGAAGCGATTCACAGATGTCTGCCTGTTCATCCGCGTCCAGCTCGTTGAGTTTCT
CCAGAAGCGTTAATGTCTGGCTTCTGATAAAGCGGGCCATGTTAAGGGCGGTTTTTTCCTGTTTGGTCAC
TGATGCCTCCGTGTAAGGGGGATTTCTGTTCATGGGGGTAATGATACCGATGAAACGAGAGAGGATGCTC
ACGATACGGGTTACTGATGATGAACAAGAGGACATCCGGTCAAATAAAACGAAAGGCTCAGTCGAAAGAC
TGGGCCTTTCGTTTTGCTGAGGAGACTTAGGGACCCTACTAATACGACTCCCTATAGGGAGAAAGACCTG
CAGGTGCAGTAAAAAAGGAAAAAAATGATCAAAATTGCCACGCGTAAATATTTAGGCAAACAGAATGTTT
ATGATATCGGTGTCGAGCGCGATCATAATTTCGCGCTGAAAAACGGCTTTATCGCCAGCAATTGTTTTAA
T
[56 nt withheld, positions 2452-2507]
C
[98 nt withheld, positions 2509-2606]
A
[305 nt withheld, positions 2608-2912]
G
[176 nt withheld, positions 2914-3089]
CCAATCGTCTGACCTGCCTCAACCTCCTGTC
[82 nt withheld, positions 3121-3202]
GCTCTGAGGGA
[161 nt withheld, positions 3214-3374]
T
[41 nt withheld, positions 3376-3416]
T
[62 nt withheld, positions 3418-3479]
A
[35 nt withheld, positions 3481-3515]
CCTCCCTCAATCGGTTGAATGTCGCCCTTTTGTCTTTGGCGCTGGTAAACCTTACGAGTTCAGTATCGAC
TGCGATAAGATCAACCTGTTCCGC
[50 nt withheld, positions 3610-3659]
T
[36 nt withheld, positions 3661-3696]
ACGGAGCCAATGTACGCAAAAAACCCCGCTTCAGCGGGGTTTTTTCGCCAAAAAAAACCCCGCCCTGTCA
GGGGCGGGGTTTTTTTTTAGGGCCCTACTGACTGTTACGCGAACGCGAAGTCCGACTCTAAGATGTCACG
GAGGTTCAAGTTACCTTTAGCCGGAAGTGCTGGCATTTTGTCCAATTGAGACTCGTGCAACTGGTCAGCG
AACTGGTCGTAGAAATCAGCCAGTACATCACAAGACTCATATGTGTCAACCATAGTTTCGCGCACTGCTT
TGAACAGGTTCGCAGCGTCAGCCGGAATGGTACCGAAGGAGTCGTGAATCAGTGCAAAAGATTCGATTCC
GTACTTCTCGTGTGCCCACACTACAGTCTTACGAAGGTGGCTACCGTCTTGGCTGTGTACAAAGTTAGGA
GCGATACCAGACTCCTGTTTGTGTGCATCAATCTCGCTATCTTTGTTGGTGTTAATGGTAGGCTGTAAGC
GGAACTGACCGAGGAACATCAGGTTCAAGCGCGTCTGAATAGGCTTCTTGTATTCCTGCCACACAGGGAA
ACCATCAGGAGTTACCCAATGCACAGCGCAACGCTTGCGAAGAATCTCTCCAGTCTTCTTATCTTTGACC
TCAGCAGCCAGCAGCTTAGCAGCAGACTTAAGCCAGTTCATTGCTTCAACCGCAGCTACCACCGTCACGC
TCACAGATTCCCAAATCAGCTTAGCCATGTATCCAGCAGCCTGATTCGGCTGAGTGAACATCAGACCCTT
GCCGGAATCAATAGCTGGCTGAATGGTATCTTCCAGCACTTGTTGACGGAAGCCGAACTCTTTGGACCCG
TAAGCCAGCGTCATGACTGAACTCTTAGTCACACTGCGAGTAACACCGTAAGCCAGCCATTGACCAGCCA
GTGCCTTAGTGCCCAGCTTGACTTTCTCAGAGATTTCACCAGTGTTCTCATCGGTCACGGTAACTACTTC
GTTATCGGTCCCATTGATTGCGTCTGCTTGTAGAATCTCGTTGACTTTCTTAGCAACAATCCCGTAGATG
TCCTGAACGGTTTCACTAGGAAGCAAGTTAACCGCGCGACCACCTACCTCATCTCGGAGCATCGCGGAGA
AGTGCTGGATGCCAGAGCAAGACCCGTCAAACGCCAGCGGAAGGGAGCAGTTATAGCTCAGGCCGTGGTG
CTGTACCCCAGCGTACTCAAAGCAGAACGCAAGGAAGCAGAACGGAGAATCTTGCTCAGCCCACCAAGTG
TTCTCCAGTGGAGACTTAGCGCAAGCCATGATGTTCTCGTGGTTTTCCTCAATGAACTTGATGCGCTCAG
GGAACGGAACCTTATCGACACCCGCACAGTTTGCACCGTGGATTTTCAGCCAGTAGTAACCTTCCTTACC
GATTGGTTTACCTTTCGCCAGCGTAAGCAGTCCTTTGGTCATATCGTTACCTTGCGGGTTGAACATTGAC
ACAGCGTAAACACGACCGCGCCAGTCCATGTTGTAAGGGAACCAGATGGCCTTATGGTTAGCAAACTTAT
TGGCTTGCTCAAGCATGAACTCAAGGCTGATACGGCGAGACTTGCGAGCCTTGTCCTTGCGGTACACAGC
AGCGGCAGCACGTTTCCACGCGGTGAGAGCCTCAGGATTCATGTCGATGTCTTCCGGTTTCATCGGGAGT
TCTTCACGCTCAATCGCAGGGATGTCCTCGACCGGACAATGCTTCCACTTGGTGATTACGTTGGCGACCG
CTAGGACTTTCTTGTTGATTTTCCATGCGGTGTTTTGCGCAATGTTAATCGCTTTGTACACCTCAGGCAT
GTAAACGTCTTCGTAGCGCATCAGTGCTTTCTTACTGTGAGTACGCACCAGCGCCAGAGGACGACGACCG
TTAGCCCAATAGCCACCACCAGTAATGCCAGTCCACGGCTTAGGAGGAACTACGCAAGGTTGGAACATCG
GAGAGATGCCAGCCAGCGCACCTGCACGGGTTGCGATAGCCTCAGCGTATTCAGGTGCGAGTTCGATAGT
CTCAGAGTCTTGACCTACTACGCCAGCATTTTGGCGGTGTAAGCTAACCATTCCGGTTGACTCAATGAGC
ATCTCGATGCAGCGTACTCCTACATGAATAGAGTCTTCCTTATGCCACGAAGACCACGCCTCGCCACCGA
GTAGACCCTTAGAGAGCATGTCAGCCTCGACAACTTGCATAAATGCTTTCATTTTTTTTTCCTCCTTACT
CTAGTAAAAGTTAAACAAAATTATTTGTAGAGGGAAACCGTTGTGGTCTCCCTGAATATAGATACCGAGC
CTTATGCATGCCCGTAAAGTTATCCAGCAACCACTCATAGACCTAGGGCAGCAGATAGGGACGACGTGGT
GTTAGCTGTGCTCTAGAATCCTCAGCGAGTTTGTAGAAACGCAAAAAGGCCATCCGTCAGGATGGCCTTC
TGCTTAATTTGATGCCTGGCAGTTTATGGCGGGCGTCCTGCCCGCCACCCTCCGGGCCGTTGCTTCGCAA
CGTTCAAATCCGCTCCCGGCGGATTTGTCCTACTCAGGAGAGCGTTCACCGACAAACAACAGATAAAACG
AAAGGCCCAGTCTTTCGACTGAGCCTTTCGTTTTATTTGATGCCTGGCAGTTCCCTACTCTCGCATGGGG
AGACCCCACACTACCATCGGCGCTACGGCGTTTCACTTCTGAGTTCGGCATGGGGTCAGGTGGGACCACC
GCGCTACTGCCGCCAGGCAAATTCTGTTTTATCAGACCGCTTCTGCGTTCTGATTTAATCTGTATCAGGC
TGAAAATCTTCTCTCATCCGCCAAAACAGCCATGCCCATGGCGT
Features (pLannotate 1.2.2; 12 found; start..end, strand, type, name):
      4..792     -  CDS            aadA: S3AD_ECOLX - Experimental evidence at protein level: Swiss-Prot protein existence level 1. Mediates bacterial resistance to the antibiotics streptomycin and spectinomycin. From Escherichia coli.
    793..864     -  promoter       AmpR promoter: bla
    893..1481    +  rep_origin     ori: high-copy-number ColE1/pMB1/pBR322/pUC origin of replication
   1667..1807    -  misc_feature   bom: basis of mobility region from pBR322
   1909..2100    -  CDS            rop: Rop protein, which maintains plasmids at low copy number; rop
   2141..2197    +  CDS            mbeC (fragment): MBEC_ECOLX - Experimental evidence at protein level: Swiss-Prot protein existence level 1. Required for efficient mobilization of ColE1 plasmid and is thus essential to promote the specific transfer of the plasmid during conjugation. Probably functions by inducing DNA bending, helping the MbeA relaxase to melt the DNA around the nic site and cleave the phosphodiester bond. Binds specifically double-stranded DNA (dsDNA) containing the ColE1 oriT but does not recognize the inverted repeat (IR). From Escherichia coli.
   2211..2255    +  terminator     rrnB T1 terminator: transcription terminator T1 from the E. coli rrnB gene
   2452..3696    +  CDS            M13 gene III (sequence partly withheld): pIII; III; minor coat protein
   3804..5915    -  CDS            RPOL_BPT7 (fragment): Experimental evidence at protein level: Swiss-Prot protein existence level 1. Highly processive DNA-dependent RNA polymerase that catalyzes the transcription of class II and class III viral genes. Recognizes a specific promoter sequence and enters first into an 'abortive phase' where very short transcripts are synthesized and released before proceeding to the processive transcription of long RNA chains. Unwinds the double-stranded DNA to expose the coding strand for templating. Participates in the initiation of viral DNA replication presumably by making primers accessible to the DNA polymerase
   6120..6147    -  terminator     rrnB T2 terminator: transcription terminator T2 from the E. coli rrnB gene
   6239..6325    -  terminator     rrnB T1 terminator: Escherichia coli rrnB; transcription terminator T1 from the E. coli rrnB gene
   6327..6442    -  ncRNA          5S rRNA: Accession: RF00001 - 5S ribosomal RNA
