[The description below was written by a language model from this plasmid's Addgene catalogue record and pLannotate feature annotations shown in this document.]
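Description:
pTW051b4 is a 6,540 bp bacterial accessory plasmid (AP) for soluble expression phage-assisted continuous evolution (SE-PACE), described in the record as the medium-stringency version. It is built on a ColE1 backbone and catalogued as high copy. The annotated features include the ColE1/pMB1-type origin together with the bom region, a rop gene and a small mbeC fragment carried over from the parental replicon. Selection is through aadA, which confers resistance to spectinomycin and streptomycin and is annotated as lying downstream of a bla (AmpR) promoter.

The payload consists of two synthetic inserts placed in opposite orientations. The first, "g3c", corresponds to the annotated M13 gene III sequence, which encodes the pIII minor coat protein needed for phage infectivity. The name suggests a C-terminal portion of a split pIII, although the record does not spell this out. The second is a C-terminal fragment of T7 RNA polymerase carrying the R632S substitution, annotated as a partial match to the phage T7 polymerase. rrnB T1 and T2 terminators, along with an adjacent 5S rRNA segment, flank these units and insulate them from read-through transcription. The promoters and ribosome binding sites that drive either gene are not annotated, so the record does not show which sequence element sets the "medium" stringency.

In PACE, host cells carry pIII-coding sequence on an AP so that phage propagation depends on the activity of the evolving protein. Here, a split polymerase fragment and a pIII component sit on the same plasmid, which is consistent with a selection that ties phage infectivity to reconstitution of active proteins. The associated publication applied this to evolving proteins with improved soluble expression.
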