Addgene plasmid #116891: pTW051b4
Purpose: medium stringency SE-PACE AP
Depositing lab: David Liu. Publication: Continuous directed evolution of proteins with improved soluble expression. Wang T, Badran AH, Huang TP, Liu DR. Nat Chem Biol. 2018 Aug 20. pii: 10.1038/s41589-018-0121-5. doi: 10.1038/s41589-018-0121-5. PubMed 30127387.
Backbone
  Vector backbone: ColE1
  Total vector size (bp): 6540
Growth in bacteria
  Bacterial resistance: Spectinomycin and Streptomycin, 50 & 50 μg/mL
  Growth temperature: 37°C
  Growth strain: DH5alpha
  Copy number: High Copy
Gene/Insert 1
  Gene/Insert name: g3c
  Species: Synthetic
  Insert size (bp): 1362
Gene/Insert 2
  Gene/Insert name: T7 RNAP C-term R632S
  Species: Synthetic
  Insert size (bp): 2118
Terms and licenses: Academic/Nonprofit Terms; Industry Terms: Not Available to Industry
How to cite: pTW051b4 was a gift from David Liu (Addgene plasmid # 116891 ; http://n2t.net/addgene:116891 ; RRID:Addgene_116891)
